Addgene plasmid #57625: tdEos-Homer1-C-18
Purpose: Localization: Membrane Adaptor, Excitation: 505 / 569, Emission: 516 / 581
Depositing lab: Michael Davidson. Depositing organization: Florida State University, Tallahassee.
Backbone
  Vector backbone: tdEos-C1
  Backbone size w/o insert (bp): 4750
  Vector type: Mammalian Expression
  Selectable markers: Neomycin (select with G418)
Growth in bacteria
  Bacterial resistance: Kanamycin, 50 μg/mL
  Growth temperature: 37°C
  Growth strain: DH5alpha
  Copy number: High Copy
Gene/Insert
  Gene/Insert name: Homer1 (alt name: NM_031707.1)
  Species: R. norvegicus (rat)
  Entrez Gene: Homer1 (a.k.a. HOMER1F, Vesl-1)
  Promoter: CMV
  Tag / fusion protein: tdEos (N terminal on backbone)
  Cloning method: Unknown
  Sequencing primers: 5′ CMV-F; 3′ SV40pA-R
Terms and licenses: Academic/Nonprofit Terms; Industry Terms
Depositor comments: . Excitation = 505 / 569; Emission = 516 / 581
How to cite: tdEos-Homer1-C-18 was a gift from Michael Davidson (Addgene plasmid # 57625 ; http://n2t.net/addgene:57625 ; RRID:Addgene_57625)
