[The description below was written by a language model from this plasmid's Addgene catalogue record.]
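Description:
tdEos-Homer1-C-18 is a mammalian expression plasmid built on the tdEos-C1 backbone (about 4.75 kb without the insert), a C1-style fusion vector in which the fluorescent protein sits upstream of the cloning site so that the gene of interest is joined to its C-terminal end. It is maintained as a high-copy plasmid in E. coli under kanamycin selection, and it carries a neomycin resistance marker that allows G418 selection of transfected mammalian cells. The record does not include a feature table, so the origin of replication and other backbone elements are not itemised, although the listed 3′ sequencing primer points to an SV40 polyadenylation signal downstream of the expression cassette.

The payload is rat (R. norvegicus) Homer1, also known as Vesl-1, expressed from the CMV promoter as a fusion with tdEos at its N terminus. The "18" in the name probably denotes the length of the linker between the two parts, but the record does not say so. The cloning method is also not recorded. tdEos is a tandem-dimer form of the photoconvertible protein Eos. The two excitation/emission pairs given (505/516 nm and 569/581 nm) correspond to its green state and its red, photoconverted state. The entry classes the fusion as a membrane adaptor localization marker, in keeping with Homer1's role as a scaffolding adaptor protein. The construct is therefore suited to imaging Homer1 distribution in live or fixed mammalian cells. Photoconversion also makes it usable for tracking selected protein populations and for single-molecule localization microscopy.
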