>Addgene plasmid #57625 | tdEos-Homer1-C-18 | depositor partial sequence | sequence record 88777 | insert sequence
CCATGCTAGTGACGTCAGATCCGCTAGCGCTACCGGTCGCCACCATGAGTGCGATTAAGCCAGACATGAA
GATCAACCTCCGTATGGAAGGCAACGTAAACGGGCACCACTTTGTGATCGACGGAGATGGTACAGGCAAG
CCTTTTGAGGGAAAACAGAGTATGGATCTTGAAGTCAAAGAGGGCGGACCTCTGCCTTTTGCCTTTGATA
TCCTGACCACTGCATTCCATTACGGCAACAGGGTATTCGCCGAATATCCAGACCACATACAAGACTATTT
TAAGCAGTCGTTTCCTAAGGGGTATTCGTGGGAACGAAGCTTGACTTTCGAAGACGGGGGCATTTGCATT
GCCAGAAACGACATAACAATGGAAGGGGACACTTTCTATAATAAAGTTCGATTTCACGGTGTAAACTTTC
CCGCCAATGGTCCAGTTATGCAGAAGAAGACGCTGAAATGGGAGCCCTCCACTGAGAAAATGTATGTGCG
TGATGGAGTGCTGACTGGTGATATTCGCATGGCTTTGTTGCTTGAAGGAAATGCCCATTACCGATGTGAC
TTCAGAACTACTTACAAAGCTAAGGAGAAGGGTGTCAAGTTACCAGGCTACCACTTTGTGGACCACTGCA
TTGAGATTTTAAGCCATGACAAAGATTACAACAAGGTTAAGCTGTATGAGCATGCTGTTGCTCATTCTGG
ATTGCCTGACAATGCCAGACGATCCGGTAGCGGTCACGGTACTGGTTCTACTGGTTCTGGTTCTTCTGAG
AGTGCGATTAAGCCAGACATGAAGATCAACCTCCGTATGGAAGGCAACGTAAACGGGCACCACTTTGTGA
TCGACGGAGATGGTACAGGCAAGCCTTTTGAGGGAAAACAGAGTATGGATCTTGAAGTCAAAGAGGGCGG
ACCTCTGCCTTTTGCCTTTGATATCCTGACCACTGCATTCCATTACGGCAACAGGGTATTCGCCGAATAT
CCAGACCACATACAAGACTATTTTAAGCAGTCGTTTCCTAAGGGGTATTCGTGGGAACGAAGCTTGACTT
TCGAAGACGGGGGCATTTGCATTGCCAGAAACGACATAACAATGGAAGGGGACACTTTCTATAATAAAGT
TCGATTTCACGGTGTAAACTTTCCCGCCAATGGTCCAGTTATGCAGAAGAAGACGCTGAAATGGGAGCCC
TCCACTGAGAAAATGTATGTGCGTGATGGAGTGCTGACTGGTGATATTCGCATGGCTTTGTTGCTTGAAG
GAAATGCCCATTACCGATGTGACTTCAGAACTACTTACAAAGCTAAGGAGAAGGGTGTCAAGTTACCAGG
CTACCACTTTGTGGACCACTGCATTGAGATTTTAAGCCATGACAAAGATTACAACAAGGTTAAGCTGTAT
GAGCATGCTGTTGCTCATTCTGGATTGCCTGACAATGCCAGACGATCCGGAGGGAGCGGCAGTGGGTCCA
GTGGAGGGAGCAGTGGAAGCGGAGGGAGCGGGGAACAACCTATCTTCAGCACTCGAGCTCATGTCTTCCA
GATCGACCCAAACACAAAGAAGAACTGGGTACCCACCAGCAAGCATGCAGTTACTGTGTCTTATTTCTAT
GACAGCACAAGGAATGTGTATAGGATAATCAGTTTAGACGGCTCAAAGGCAATAATAAATAGCACCATCA
CTCCAAACATGACATTTACTAAAACATCTCAAAAGTTTGGCCAATGGGCTGATAGCCGGGCAAACACTGT
TTATGGACTGGGATTCTCCTCTGAGCATCATCTCTCAAAATTTGCAGAAAAGTTTCAGGAATTTAAAGAA
GCTGCTCGGCTGGCAAAGGAGAAGTCGCAGGAGAAGATGGAACTGACCAGTACCCCTTCACAGGAATCAG
CAGGAGGAGATCTTCAGTCTCCTTTAACACCAGAAAGTATCAATGGGACAGATGATGAGAGAACACCCGA
TGTGACACAGAACTCAGAGCCAAGGGCTGAGCCAGCTCAGAATGCATTGCCATTTTCACATAGTGCCGGG
GATCGAACCCAGGGCCTCTCTCATGCTAGTTCAGCCATCAGCAAACACTGGGAGGCTGAACTAGCCACGC
TCAAGGGGAACAATGCCAAGCTCACCGCAGCGCTGCTGGAGTCCACTGCCAACGTGAAGCAGTGGAAGCA
ACAGCTGGCTGCCTACCAGGAGGAGGCAGAGCGGCTGCACAAGCGGGTCACGGAGCTGGAATGTGTTAGT
AGTCAAGCAAACGCGGTGCACAGCCACAAGACAGAGCTGAGTCAGACAGTGCAGGAGCTGGAAGAGACCC
TAAAAGTAAAGGAAGAGGAAATAGAAAGATTAAAACAAGAAATTGATAACGCCAGAGAACTTCAAGAACA
GAGGGACTCTTTGACTCAGAAACTACAGGAAGTTGAGATTCGAAATAAAGACCTGGAGGGGCAGCTGTCG
GAGCTGGAGCAGCGCCTGGAGAAGAGCCAGAGCGAGCAGGACGCTTTCCGCAGTAACCTGAAGACTCTCC
TAGAGATTCTGGACGGGAAAATATTTGAACTAACAGAATTGCGGGATAATTTGGCCAAGCTACTAGAATG
CAGCTAA
